Addgene plasmid #146133: pAc5.1B-EGFP-DmTral_97-652_D
Purpose: Insect Expression of DmTral_97-652
Depositing lab: Elisa Izaurralde. Depositing organization: Max Planck Institute for Developmental Biology. Publication: Similar modes of interaction enable Trailer Hitch and EDC3 to associate with DCP1 and Me31B in distinct protein complexes. Tritschler F, Eulalio A, Helms S, Schmidt S, Coles M, Weichenrieder O, Izaurralde E, Truffault V. Mol Cell Biol. 2008 Nov . 28(21):6695-708. 10.1128/MCB.00759-08 PubMed 18765641.
Backbone
  Vector backbone: Unknown
  Vector type: Insect Expression
Growth in bacteria
  Bacterial resistance: Ampicillin, 100 μg/mL
  Growth temperature: 37°C
  Growth strain: DH5alpha
  Copy number: Low Copy
Gene/Insert
  Gene/Insert name: DmTral_97-652 (alt names: Trailer Hitch; Dm LSm50)
  Species: D. melanogaster (fly)
  Mutation: two silent mutations A198C, A387G and a mutation G837T:Q279H compared to the sequence given by: NCBI:NM_140328.4 or UniProt Q9VTZ0.
  Entrez Gene: tral (a.k.a. Dmel_CG10686, BEST:GH08269, CG10686, DmLSm15, Dmel\CG10686, LSm15, Lsm15, Scd6p, TRAL, Tral, anon-EST:Posey139, anon-WO0172774.89, anon-WO02059370.24, p67, p70)
  Cloning method: Unknown
Terms and licenses: Academic/Nonprofit Terms; Industry Terms: Not Available to Industry
Depositor comments: Plasmids from this collection were made available to the research community and donated after the lab closed. Please note that the sequence provided by the depositing laboratory may be theoretical/predicted or based on Sanger sequencing results. There may be discrepancies between sequencing results obtained by Addgene and the depositor sequence. If an Addgene verified sequence is not available, please contact before placing your order to request that our lab fully sequence the plasmid.
How to cite: pAc5.1B-EGFP-DmTral_97-652_D was a gift from Elisa Izaurralde (Addgene plasmid # 146133 ; http://n2t.net/addgene:146133 ; RRID:Addgene_146133)
