[The description below was written by a language model from this plasmid's Addgene catalogue record and pLannotate feature annotations shown in this document.]
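Description:
pAc5.1B-EGFP-DmTral_97-652_D is a 7,742-nt insect expression plasmid for producing a GFP-tagged fragment of the Drosophila melanogaster protein Trailer Hitch (Tral, also known as LSm15) in fly cells. The catalogue lists the backbone as unknown, although the name and annotated features point to a pAc5.1-type vector. In bacteria it is maintained through a ColE1/pUC-type origin and selected with ampicillin via the bla gene and its own promoter. The origin is annotated as high copy, whereas the catalogue records the plasmid as low copy. Short fragments annotated as a tetracycline resistance gene and SV40 large T antigen appear to be non-functional backbone remnants. No selectable marker for insect cells is annotated.

Expression is driven by the constitutive Drosophila actin 5C promoter, which lies directly upstream of an EGFP coding sequence. The Tral insert is not annotated in the feature table, but the unannotated stretch between EGFP and the V5 tag is where it would be expected, giving an N-terminal EGFP fusion. An SV40 polyadenylation signal lies downstream. Whether the vector's V5 epitope is read in frame with the insert or cut off by a stop codon is not stated. The insert covers residues 97 to 652, so the first 96 N-terminal residues of the protein are absent. Relative to the reference sequence it carries two silent nucleotide changes and one substitution, Q279H.

The associated publication examines how Trailer Hitch and EDC3 associate with DCP1 and Me31B in distinct protein complexes. A truncation construct like this would suit localisation or interaction mapping of Tral regions in Drosophila cultured cells. The depositor notes that the supplied sequence may be theoretical rather than fully verified.
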