Features (pLannotate 1.2.2; 9 found; start..end, strand, type, name):
     56..2568    +  promoter       Ac5 promoter: Drosophila melanogaster actin 5C promoter
   2588..3304    +  CDS            EGFP: EGFP is a basic (constitutively fluorescent) green fluorescent protein published in 1996, derived from Aequorea victoria. It is reported to be a rapidly-maturing weak dimer with moderate acid sensitivity.
   5027..5068    +  CDS            V5 tag: epitope tag from simian virus 5
   5168..5302    -  polyA_signal   SV40 poly(A) signal: SV40 polyadenylation signal
   5325..5409    -  CDS            large T antigen (fragment): large T antigen from SV40 (simian virus 40)
   5410..5880    +  CDS            TcR (fragment): tetracycline efflux protein; tet; confers resistance to tetracycline
   5924..6512    -  rep_origin     ori: high-copy-number ColE1/pMB1/pBR322/pUC origin of replication
   6683..7543    -  CDS            AmpR: β-lactamase; bla; confers resistance to ampicillin, carbenicillin, and related antibiotics
   7544..7648    -  promoter       AmpR promoter: bla
>Addgene plasmid #146133 | pAc5.1B-EGFP-DmTral_97-652_D | depositor full sequence | sequence record 288578 | Full Sequence
CTTCAAGGAATTAATTCTATATTCTAAAAACACAAATGATACTTCTAAAAAAAATCATGAATGGCATCAA
CTCTGAATCAAATCTTTGCAGATGCACCTACTTCTCATTTCCACTGTCACATCATTTTTCCAGATCTCGC
TGCCTGTTATGTGGCCCACAAACCAAGACACGTTTTATGGCCATTAAAGCTGGCTGATCGTCGCCAAACA
CCAAATACATATCAATATGTACATTCGAGAAAGAAGCGATCAAAGAAGCGTCTTCGGGCGAGTAGGAGAA
TGCGGAGGAGAAGGAGAACGAGCTGATCTAGTATCTCTCCACAATCCAATGCCAACTGACCAACTGGCCA
TATTCGGAGCAATTTGAAGCCAATTTCCATCGCCTGGCGATCGCTCCATTCTTGGCTATATGTTTTTCAC
CGTTCCCGGGGCCATTTTCAAAGACTCGTCGGTAAGATAAGATTGTGTCACTCGCTGTCTCTCTTCATTT
GTCGAAGAATGCTGAGGAATTTCGCGATGACGTCGGCGAGTATTTTGAAGAATGAGAATAATTTGTATTT
ATACGAAAATCAGTTAGTGGAATTTTCTACAAAAACATGTTATCTATAGATAATTTTGTTGCAAAATATG
TTGACTATGACAAAGATTGTATGTATATACCTTTAATGTATTCTCATTTTCTTATGTATTTATAATGGCA
ATGATGATACTGATGATATTTTAAGATGATGCCAGACCACAGGCTGATTTCTGCGTCTTTTGCCGAACGC
AGTGCATGTGCGGTTGTTGTTTTTTGGAATAGTTTCAATTTTCGGACTGTCCGCTTTGATTTCAGTTTCT
TGGCTTATTCAAAAAGCAAAGTAAAGCCAAAAAAGCGAGATGGCAATACCAAATGCGGCAAAACGGTAGT
GGAAGGAAAGGGGTGCGGGGCAGCGGAAGGAAGGGTGGGGCGGGGCGTGGCGGGGTCTGTGGCTGGGCGC
GACGTCACCGACGTTGGAGCCACTCCTTTGACCATGTGTGCGTGTGTGTATTATTCGTGTCTCGCCACTC
GCCGGTTGTTTTTTTCTTTTTATCTCGCTCTCTCTAGCGCCATCTCGTACGCATGCTCAACGCACCGCAT
GTTGCCGTGTCCTTTATGCGTCATTTTGGCTCGAAATAGGCAATTATTTAAACAAAGATTAGTCAACGAA
AACGCTAAAATAAATAAGTCTACAATATGGTTACTTATTGCCATGTGTGTGCAGCCAACGATAGCAACAA
AAGCAACAACACAGTGGCTTTCCCTCTTTCACTTTTTGTTTGCAAGCGCGTGCGAGCAAGACGGCACGAC
CGGCAAACGCAATTACGCTGACAAAGAGCAGACGAAGTTTTGGCCGAAAAACATCAAGGCGCCTGATACG
AATGCATTTGCAATAACAATTGCGATATTTAATATTGTTTATGAAGCTGTTTGACTTCAAAACACACAAA
AAAAAAAATAAAACAAATTATTTGAAAGAGAATTAGGAATCGGACAGCTTATCGTTACGGGCTAACAGCA
CACCGAGACGAAATAGCTTACCTGACGTCACAGCCTCTGGAAGAACTGCCGCCAAGCAGAGAGAGAGAGA
AAAAGAGGGAGAGCAGCTTAGACCGCATGTGCTTGTGTGTGAGGCGTCTCTCTCTTCGTCTCCTGTTTGC
GCAAACGCATAGACTGCACTGAGAAAATCGATTACCTATTTTTTATGAATGAATATTTGCACTATTACTA
TTCAAAACTATTAAGATAGCAATCACATTCAATAGCCAAATACTATACCACCTGAGCGATGCAACGAAAT
GATCAATTTGAGCAAAAATGCTGCATATTTAGGACGGCATCATTATAGAAATGCTTCTTGCTGTGTACTT
TTCTCTCGTCTGGCAGCTGTTTCGCCGTTATTGTTAAAACCGGCTTAAGTTAGGTGTGTTTTCTACGACT
AGTGATGCCCCTACTAGAAGATGTGTGTTGCACAAATGTCCCTGAATAACCAATTTGAAGTGCAGATAGC
AGTAAACGTAAGCTAATATGAATATTATTTAACTGTAATGTTTTAATATCGCTGGACATTACTAATAAAC
CCACTATAAACACATGTACATATGTATGTTTTGGCATACAATGAGTAGTTGGGGAAAAAATGTGTAAAAG
CACCGTGACCATCACAGCATAAAGATAACCAGCTGAAGTATCGAATATGAGTAACCCCCAAATTGAATCA
CATGCCGCAACTGATAGGACCCATGGAAGTACACTCTTCATGGCGATATACAAGACACACACAAGCACGA
ACACCCAGTTGCGGAGGAAATTCTCCGTAAATGAAAACCCAATCGGCGAACAATTCATACCCATATATGG
TAAAAGTTTTGAACGCGACTTGAGAGCGGAGAGCATTGCGGCTGATAAGGTTTTAGCGCTAAGCGGGCTT
TATAAAACGGGCTGCGGGACCAGTTTTCATATCACTACCGTTTGAGTTCTTGTGCTGTGTGGATACTCCT
CCCGACACAAAGCCGCTCCATCAGCCAGCAGTCGTCTAATCCAGAGACCCCGGATCGGGGTACCAACATG
GTGAGCAAGGGCGAGGAGCTGTTCACCGGGGTGGTGCCCATCCTGGTCGAGCTGGACGGCGACGTAAACG
GCCACAAGTTCAGCGTGTCCGGCGAGGGCGAGGGCGATGCCACCTACGGCAAGCTGACCCTGAAGTTCAT
CTGCACCACCGGCAAGCTGCCCGTGCCCTGGCCCACCCTCGTGACCACCCTGACCTACGGCGTGCAGTGC
TTCAGCCGCTACCCCGACCACATGAAGCAGCACGACTTCTTCAAGTCCGCCATGCCCGAAGGCTACGTCC
AGGAGCGCACCATCTTCTTCAAGGACGACGGCAACTACAAGACCCGCGCCGAGGTGAAGTTCGAGGGCGA
CACCCTGGTGAACCGCATCGAGCTGAAGGGCATCGACTTCAAGGAGGACGGCAACATCCTGGGGCACAAG
CTGGAGTACAACTACAACAGCCACAACGTCTATATCATGGCCGACAAGCAGAAGAACGGCATCAAGGTGA
ACTTCAAGATCCGCCACAACATCGAGGACGGCAGCGTGCAGCTCGCCGACCACTACCAGCAGAACACCCC
CATCGGCGACGGCCCCGTGCTGCTGCCCGACAACCACTACCTGAGCACCCAGTCCGCCCTGAGCAAAGAC
CCCAACGAGAAGCGCGATCACATGGTCCTGCTGGAGTTCGTGACCGCCGCCGGGATCACTCTCGGCATGG
ACGAGCTGTACAAGCCAAGCTTGAATTCTCAGAACGGACCGCCCCAGATGCCGCAGCACTTCCCCATGCC
CAGCGGGATGAGCGGTCCGCCGCAGCAGCAACAGGTGCCGTCGCAGCAACCGCCCCAGATGCCAAGCGGT
GGAGGCAGTGGTGGTGCTGGTGGAGCAGGAGCTCCTGGCGGCGGCGGACCCGGCTACGGCAATGGCAATC
CGTTCGGCAACCTCGGCGGTCCCAATCTGGCCAACATGGTGGGCAATGCGGGCGGATCGCTTGCACCCGG
TTCCGGTGCTCCGGGCAGCGGACCCTTCATGCACATCGGTGGCAATCAGCAGCAACCGAAGCCCCAGCAG
CAGAAACAGCCAAACATGCTGGCCGGTGCCTCGCGATCGACGACGCCCATTAGCCTGATTGTGAGTCCCA
CGGCGGAGCTGACTCAGCAGCAGCAGCTGCACCAGCAACAGAACGCTGGCCAGGGTGGCAACGGACGCGA
TGCAGGACATAAGCGCCAGAACCACCAGCAGCAACAGAATCAGCAGCATCAGCAACGTGGCGGACCCAGC
CACAACAATATGCAGCATCAGCAGCAACGAGGCGGCGGCAGTGGAACGGACTTCTATAACCAGCAGCGGG
ATCGTCGGGACTCCGGACGTCAAATGGACAACAACTATAGCAACAACTACAACAACAATAATAATAATCA
GCGCAATCGCGGCGGCGGCAACGGAATGCAACAGCAGCAGCGAGGAGGAAACGGCGGCAGCGGCGGCGGC
GGTGGAAACGGAGGTGGAAACAACCCGGCCTGGAACATGCATCGCGGCAACCAGAACTCGAACAACATGA
TGAACATGCGCAACCGCGGCATGGGATCCCGCGGCCCCATGCGACCCAATCAGGGCTATCGTCCGCAGTC
GGCCAATAATCAGAACAAGCCGCGGAACAAGATCAAGTTCGAGGGCGACTTCGATTTCGAGCAGGCAAAC
AACAAGTTCGAGGAACTGCGCTCCCAACTGGCCAAGCTCAAGGTGGCCGAGGATGGTGCACCCAAGCCAG
CCACCAATGCAACGGCCGCCACTGCAACTGCAACCAATGAGCAGGTGGGTGAGAAGGTTGAAGGCGTTCA
CACACTGAATGGCGAGACCGACAAGAAGGATGATTCTGGCAACGAGACCGGCGCTGGAGAGCACGAGCCT
GAGGAGGATGATGTTGCTGTGTGCTACGACAAGACCAAATCGTTCTTCGACAACATCTCGTGCGAGGCTG
CCCAGGATCGCAGCAAGAACAAGAAGAACGATTGGCGCCAGGAGCGCAAGTTGAACACGGAGACCTTCGG
AGTGTCCTCCACACGACGTGGCAGTTACCGCGGACGCAACCAATACTACAACAATAATGGCAACGGCGGC
ATTAACTCGGGATATGGAGGAGCGCCAGGCTACAACAGGAACAATTATCGCATGGGTGGCGGCGGCGGAA
ACTTCCGAAACAGGAGCAACAATCGCAACAACGGCGGCGGTCGTGGCGGAAACGGAATGCCAAACATCAC
CAATGGCAACACGGCTGCTGCGCTGAAGGCGGCCAACAATGCTGCTGGCCACGGATCCAATGCCACGGAC
TCCAGTGCACCAAATGCCACAACCGCGACGACAAAGTCGACGTCCCTCTTGCCAGAGCAGACGCAACAGG
TGGCGGCAGTTTCACAATAGGGCGGCCGCTCGAGTCTAGAGGGCCCGCGGTTCGAAGGTAAGCCTATCCC
TAACCCTCTCCTCGGTCTCGATTCTACGCGTACCGGTCATCATCACCATCACCATTGAGTTTAAACCCGC
TGATCAGCCTCGACTGTGCCTTCTAAGGCCTGAGCTCGCTGATCAGCCTCGATCGAGGATCCAGACATGA
TAAGATACATTGATGAGTTTGGACAAACCACAACTAGAATGCAGTGAAAAAAATGCTTTATTTGTGAAAT
TTGTGATGCTATTGCTTTATTTGTAACCATTATAAGCTGCAATAAACAAGTTAACAACAACAATTGCATT
CATTTTATGTTTCAGGTTCAGGGGGAGGTGTGGGAGGTTTTTTAAAGCAAGTAAAACCTCTACAAATGTG
GTATGGCTGATTATGATCAGTCGACCGATGCCCTTGAGAGCCTTCAACCCAGTCAGCTCCTTCCGGTGGG
CGCGGGGCATGACTATCGTCGCCGCACTTATGACTGTCTTCTTTATCATGCAACTCGTAGGACAGGTGCC
GGCAGCGCTCTGGGTCATTTTCGGCGAGGACCGCTTTCGCTGGAGCGCGACGATGATCGGCCTGTCGCTT
GCGGTATTCGGAATCTTGCACGCCCTCGCTCAAGCCTTCGTCACTGGTCCCGCCACCAAACGTTTCGGCG
AGAAGCAGGCCATTATCGCCGGCATGGCGGCCGACGCGCTGGGCTACGTCTTGCTGGCGTTCGCGACGCG
AGGCTGGATGGCCTTCCCCATTATGATTCTTCTCGCTTCCGGCGGCATCGGGATGCCCGCGTTGCAGGCC
ATGCTGTCCAGGCAGGTAGATGACGACCATCAGGGACAGCTTCAAGGATCGCTCGCGGCTCTTACCAGCC
AGCAAAAGGCCAGGAACCGTAAAAAGGCCGCGTTGCTGGCGTTTTTCCATAGGCTCCGCCCCCCTGACGA
GCATCACAAAAATCGACGCTCAAGTCAGAGGTGGCGAAACCCGACAGGACTATAAAGATACCAGGCGTTT
CCCCCTGGAAGCTCCCTCGTGCGCTCTCCTGTTCCGACCCTGCCGCTTACCGGATACCTGTCCGCCTTTC
TCCCTTCGGGAAGCGTGGCGCTTTCTCAATGCTCACGCTGTAGGTATCTCAGTTCGGTGTAGGTCGTTCG
CTCCAAGCTGGGCTGTGTGCACGAACCCCCCGTTCAGCCCGACCGCTGCGCCTTATCCGGTAACTATCGT
CTTGAGTCCAACCCGGTAAGACACGACTTATCGCCACTGGCAGCAGCCACTGGTAACAGGATTAGCAGAG
CGAGGTATGTAGGCGGTGCTACAGAGTTCTTGAAGTGGTGGCCTAACTACGGCTACACTAGAAGGACAGT
ATTTGGTATCTGCGCTCTGCTGAAGCCAGTTACCTTCGGAAAAAGAGTTGGTAGCTCTTGATCCGGCAAA
CAAACCACCGCTGGTAGCGGTGGTTTTTTTGTTTGCAAGCAGCAGATTACGCGCAGAAAAAAAGGATCTC
AAGAAGATCCTTTGATCTTTTCTACGGGGTCTGACGCTCAGTGGAACGAAAACTCACGTTAAGGGATTTT
GGTCATGAGATTATCAAAAAGGATCTTCACCTAGATCCTTTTAAATTAAAAATGAAGTTTTAAATCAATC
TAAAGTATATATGAGTAAACTTGGTCTGACAGTTACCAATGCTTAATCAGTGAGGCACCTATCTCAGCGA
TCTGTCTATTTCGTTCATCCATAGTTGCCTGACTCCCCGTCGTGTAGATAACTACGATACGGGAGGGCTT
ACCATCTGGCCCCAGTGCTGCAATGATACCGCGAGACCCACGCTCACCGGCTCCAGATTTATCAGCAATA
AACCAGCCAGCCGGAAGGGCCGAGCGCAGAAGTGGTCCTGCAACTTTATCCGCCTCCATCCAGTCTATTA
ATTGTTGCCGGGAAGCTAGAGTAAGTAGTTCGCCAGTTAATAGTTTGCGCAACGTTGTTGCCATTGCTGC
AGGCATCGTGGTGTCACGCTCGTCGTTTGGTATGGCTTCATTCAGCTCCGGTTCCCAACGATCAAGGCGA
GTTACATGATCCCCCATGTTGTGCAAAAAAGCGGTTAGCTCCTTCGGTCCTCCGATCGTTGTCAGAAGTA
AGTTGGCCGCAGTGTTATCACTCATGGTTATGGCAGCACTGCATAATTCTCTTACTGTCATGCCATCCGT
AAGATGCTTTTCTGTGACTGGTGAGTACTCAACCAAGTCATTCTGAGAATAGTGTATGCGGCGACCGAGT
TGCTCTTGCCCGGCGTCAACACGGGATAATACCGCGCCACATAGCAGAACTTTAAAAGTGCTCATCATTG
GAAAACGTTCTTCGGGGCGAAAACTCTCAAGGATCTTACCGCTGTTGAGATCCAGTTCGATGTAACCCAC
TCGTGCACCCAACTGATCTTCAGCATCTTTTACTTTCACCAGCGTTTCTGGGTGAGCAAAAACAGGAAGG
CAAAATGCCGCAAAAAAGGGAATAAGGGCGACACGGAAATGTTGAATACTCATACTCTTCCTTTTTCAAT
ATTATTGAAGCATTTATCAGGGTTATTGTCTCATGAGCGGATACATATTTGAATGTATTTAGAAAAATAA
ACAAATAGGGGTTCCGCGCACATTTCCCCGAAAAGTGCCACCTGACGTCTAAGAAACCATTATTATCATG
ACATTAACCTATAAAAATAGGCGTATCACGAGGCCCTTTCGT
